Addgene plasmid #247403: cwby0053
Purpose: GGA cloning AGGA-HALC2_065-GS-promoter-ccdb-TTCC-SNAC-6xhis
Depositing lab: David Baker. Publication: Accelerating protein design by scaling experimental characterization. Qian J, Milles LF, Wicky BIM, Ragotte RJ, Motmaen A, Borst AJ, Skotheim R, Ols S, Coventry B, Li X, Kibler RD, Goreshnik I, Exposit M, Lore K, Stewart L, Baker D. Nat Commun. 2026 Aug 20;17(1):9945. doi: 10.1038/s41467-026-76740-9. PubMed 42754580.
Backbone
  Vector backbone: pET29
  Vector type: Bacterial Expression
Growth in bacteria
  Bacterial resistance: Kanamycin, 50 μg/mL
  Growth temperature: 37°C
  Growth strain: NEB Stable
  Copy number: Unknown
Gene/Insert
  Gene/Insert name: ccdb
  Species: Synthetic
  Promoter: T7
  Cloning method: Golden Gate
Terms and licenses: Academic/Nonprofit Terms; Industry Terms: Not Available to Industry
Depositor comments: Please visit https://doi.org/10.1101/2025.08.05.668824 for bioRxiv preprint.
How to cite: cwby0053 was a gift from David Baker (Addgene plasmid # 247403 ; http://n2t.net/addgene:247403 ; RRID:Addgene_247403)
