[The description below was written by a language model from this plasmid's Addgene catalogue record and pLannotate feature annotations shown in this document.]
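Description:
cwby0053 is a pET29-based bacterial expression plasmid of about 5.9 kb that serves as a Golden Gate entry (destination) vector for cloning designed protein sequences. It is propagated in E. coli under kanamycin selection (aph(3')-Ia KanR) from a ColE1/pMB1-type origin accompanied by the bom site and the rop gene. It also carries an f1 origin. A lacI gene with its own promoter supplies lac repressor. The short tetracycline-resistance fragments, the truncated AmpR promoter and the predicted E. coli ORF annotated in the table appear to be backbone remnants rather than functional parts.

The expression cassette uses a T7 promoter with an adjacent lac operator and the T7 gene 10 ribosome binding site, so transcription is IPTG-inducible in hosts that provide T7 RNA polymerase, and it ends at the T7 terminator. According to the stated purpose, the reading frame is laid out as an AGGA overhang, an N-terminal HALC2_065 fusion partner, a GS linker, a promoter-driven ccdB dropout cassette, a TTCC overhang, a SNAC tag and a C-terminal 6xHis tag. The feature table confirms ccdB preceded by a small ccdA fragment and followed by a His-tag match. HALC2_065 and the SNAC sequence are not annotated, though the unannotated stretch between the RBS and ccdA fragment is consistent with the former, and the record does not explain what HALC2_065 is. CcdB poisons DNA gyrase, so in sensitive strains it counterselects plasmids that have not exchanged the cassette for an insert. A cloned insert would therefore be expressed as a HALC2_065 fusion with a His tag for affinity purification; SNAC tags are generally used for chemical cleavage. The associated publication concerns scaling up experimental characterization of designed proteins.
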