Features (pLannotate 1.2.2; 20 found; start..end, strand, type, name):
    286..304     +  promoter       T7 promoter: promoter for bacteriophage T7 RNA polymerase
    305..329     +  protein_bind   lac operator: The lac repressor binds to the lac operator to inhibit transcription in E. coli. This inhibition can be relieved by adding lactose or isopropyl-β-D-thiogalactopyranoside (IPTG). lac repressor encoded by lacI
    344..366     +  RBS            RBS: efficient ribosome binding site from bacteriophage T7 gene 10 (Olins and Rangwala, 1989)
    594..665     +  CDS            ccdA (fragment): CCDA_ECO57 - Also known as H, letA. Experimental evidence at protein level: Swiss-Prot protein existence level 1. Antitoxin component of a type II toxin-antitoxin (TA) system which inhibits the post-segregational killing (PSK) of plasmid-free cells, also referred to as a plasmid addiction system. Binds to and blocks the activity of CcdB; will also remove bound CcdB protein from the CcdB-GyrA complex by forming a CcdA-CcdB complex, a process termed rejuvenation. Functions as a transcriptional corepressor for the ccdAB operon, repression also requires CcdB (By similarity). From Escherichia coli
    699..1001    +  CDS            ccdB: CCDB_ECOLI - Also known as G, letB, letD. Experimental evidence at protein level: Swiss-Prot protein existence level 1. Toxic component of a type II toxin-antitoxin (TA) system, functioning in plasmid maintainence. Responsible for the post- segregational killing (PSK) of plasmid-free cells, also referred to as a plasmid addiction system. Half-life of over 2 hours. Cell killing by CcdB is accompanied by filamentation, defects in chromosome and plasmid segregation, defects in cell division, formation of anucleate cells, decreased DNA synthesis and plasmid loss. Interferes with the activity of DN
   1035..1053    +  CDS            9xHis (fragment): 9xHis affinity tag
   1072..1121    +  CDS            SET1 (fragment): solubility-enhancement tag derived from T7 phage gene 10B
   1129..1176    +  terminator     T7 terminator: transcription terminator for bacteriophage T7 RNA polymerase
   1213..1641    +  rep_origin     f1 ori (sequence partly withheld): f1 bacteriophage origin of replication; arrow indicates direction of (+) strand synthesis
   1694..1751    +  promoter       AmpR promoter (fragment): bla
   1760..2575    -  CDS            KanR: aminoglycoside phosphotransferase; aph(3')-Ia; confers resistance to kanamycin in bacteria or G418 (Geneticin®) in eukaryotes
   2697..3285    +  rep_origin     ori: high-copy-number ColE1/pMB1/pBR322/pUC origin of replication
   3471..3610    -  misc_feature   bom: basis of mobility region from pBR322
   3712..3903    -  CDS            rop: Rop protein, which maintains plasmids at low copy number; rop
   3920..4300    +  CDS            YPB1_ECOLX: Protein predicted: Swiss-Prot protein existence level 4. From Escherichia coli.
   4372..4663    -  CDS            TcR (fragment): tetracycline efflux protein; tet; confers resistance to tetracycline
   4678..4699    -  protein_bind   CAP binding site: CAP binding activates transcription in the presence of cAMP. E. coli catabolite activator protein
   4712..5794    -  CDS            lacI: lac repressor; lacI; The lac repressor binds to the lac operator to inhibit transcription in E. coli. This inhibition can be relieved by adding lactose or isopropyl-β-D-thiogalactopyranoside (IPTG).
   5795..5872    -  promoter       lacI promoter: lacI
   5880..260     -  CDS            TcR (fragment) (across the origin): tetracycline efflux protein; tet; confers resistance to tetracycline
>Addgene plasmid #247403 | cwby0053 | addgene full sequence | sequence record 493167 | Addgene NGS Result
ACTCCTGCATTAGGAAGCAGCCCAGTAGTAGGTTGAGGCCGTTGAGCACCGCCGCCGCAAGGAATGGTGC
ATGCAAGGAGATGGCGCCCAACAGTCCCCCGGCCACGGGGCCTGCCACCATACCCACGCCGAAACAAGCG
CTCATGAGCCCGAAGTGGCGAGCCCGATCTTCCCCATCGGTGATGTCGGCGATATAGGCGCCAGCAACCG
CACCTGTGGCGCCGGTGATGCCGGCCACGATGCGTCCGGCGTAGAGGATCGAGATCGATCTCGATCCCGC
GAAATTAATACGACTCACTATAGGGGAATTGTGAGCGGATAACAATTCCCCTCTAGAAATAATTTTGTTT
AACTTTAAGAAGGAGATATACATATGAGCGAAGAAGAAAAGCCGATCGTTATTGATCTGAACAAAACCAT
TGAACGCGATGGCCGCAAAGTGAAACTGGTGCGCGCGACCATTACCGTGGATCCGGAAACCAACACCATT
ACCATTGATATTGAATACGAGGGCGGCCCGATTACCAAAGAAGATTTGCTGGAAGCGTTTAAACTGGCGG
CGAGCAAACTGGGATCAGGAGGAGACCGGTAATAAAAAGCGTATTACAGTGACAGTTGACAGCGACAGCT
ATCAGTTGCTCAAGGCATATATGATGTCAATATCTCCGGTCTGGTATGCACAACCAAGAATGAAGCCCAT
GCAGTTTAAGGTTTACACCTATAAAAGAGAGAGCCGTTATCGTCTGTTTGTGGATGTACAGAGTGATATT
ATTGACACGCCCGGGCGACGGATGGTGATCCCCCTGGCCAGTGCACGTCTGCTGTCAGATAAAGTCTCCC
GTGAACTTTACCCGGTGGTGCATATCGGGGATGAAAGCTGGCGCATGATGACCACCGATATGGCCAGTGT
GCCGGTTTCCGTTATCGGGGAAGAAGTGGCTGATCTCAGCCACCGCGAAAATGACATCAAAAACGCCATT
AACCTGATGTTCTGGGGAATATGAACGGTCTCGTTCCCATCATTGGGGCAGCACCCACCACCACCACCAC
CACTAATGATAATGAGATCCGGCTGCTAACAAAGCCCGAAAGGAAGCTGAGTTGGCTGCTGCCACCGCTG
AGCAATAACTAGCATAACCCCTTGGGGCCTCTAAACGGGTCTTGAGGGGTTTTTTGCTGAAAGGAGGAAC
TATATCCGGATTGGCGAATGGG
[124 nt withheld, positions 1213-1336]
C
[91 nt withheld, positions 1338-1428]
A
[49 nt withheld, positions 1430-1478]
CCTTTGACGTTGGAGTCCACGTTCTTT
[37 nt withheld, positions 1506-1542]
ACCCTATCTCGGTCTATTCTTTTGATTTATAAGGGATTTTGCCGATTTCGGCCTATTGGTTAAAAAATGA
GCTGATTTAACAAAAATTTAACGCGAATTTTAACAAAATATTAACGCTTACAATTTAGGTGGCACTTTTC
GGGGAAATGTGCGCGGAACCCCTATTTGTTTATTTTTCTAAATACATTCAAATATGTATCCGCTCATGAA
TTAATTCTTAGAAAAACTCATCGAGCATCAAATGAAACTGCAATTTATTCATATCAGGATTATCAATACC
ATATTTTTGAAAAAGCCGTTTCTGTAATGAAGGAGAAAACTCACCGAGGCAGTTCCATAGGATGGCAAGA
TCCTGGTATCGGTCTGCGATTCCGACTCGTCCAACATCAATACAACCTATTAATTTCCCCTCGTCAAAAA
TAAGGTTATCAAGTGAGAAATCACCATGAGTGACGACTGAATCCGGTGAGAATGGCAAAAGTTTATGCAT
TTCTTTCCAGACTTGTTCAACAGGCCAGCCATTACGCTCGTCATCAAAATCACTCGCATCAACCAAACCG
TTATTCATTCGTGATTGCGCCTGAGCGAGACGAAATACGCGATCGCTGTTAAAAGGACAATTACAAACAG
GAATCGAATGCAACCGGCGCAGGAACACTGCCAGCGCATCAACAATATTTTCACCTGAATCAGGATATTC
TTCTAATACCTGGAATGCTGTTTTCCCGGGGATCGCAGTGGTGAGTAACCATGCATCATCAGGAGTACGG
ATAAAATGCTTGATGGTCGGAAGAGGCATAAATTCCGTCAGCCAGTTTAGTCTGACCATCTCATCTGTAA
CATCATTGGCAACGCTACCTTTGCCATGTTTCAGAAACAACTCTGGCGCATCGGGCTTCCCATACAATCG
ATAGATTGTCGCACCTGATTGCCCGACATTATCGCGAGCCCATTTATACCCATATAAATCAGCATCCATG
TTGGAATTTAATCGCGGCCTAGAGCAAGACGTTTCCCGTTGAATATGGCTCATAACACCCCTTGTATTAC
TGTTTATGTAAGCAGACAGTTTTATTGTTCATGACCAAAATCCCTTAACGTGAGTTTTCGTTCCACTGAG
CGTCAGACCCCGTAGAAAAGATCAAAGGATCTTCTTGAGATCCTTTTTTTCTGCGCGTAATCTGCTGCTT
GCAAACAAAAAAACCACCGCTACCAGCGGTGGTTTGTTTGCCGGATCAAGAGCTACCAACTCTTTTTCCG
AAGGTAACTGGCTTCAGCAGAGCGCAGATACCAAATACTGTCCTTCTAGTGTAGCCGTAGTTAGGCCACC
ACTTCAAGAACTCTGTAGCACCGCCTACATACCTCGCTCTGCTAATCCTGTTACCAGTGGCTGCTGCCAG
TGGCGATAAGTCGTGTCTTACCGGGTTGGACTCAAGACGATAGTTACCGGATAAGGCGCAGCGGTCGGGC
TGAACGGGGGGTTCGTGCACACAGCCCAGCTTGGAGCGAACGACCTACACCGAACTGAGATACCTACAGC
GTGAGCTATGAGAAAGCGCCACGCTTCCCGAAGGGAGAAAGGCGGACAGGTATCCGGTAAGCGGCAGGGT
CGGAACAGGAGAGCGCACGAGGGAGCTTCCAGGGGGAAACGCCTGGTATCTTTATAGTCCTGTCGGGTTT
CGCCACCTCTGACTTGAGCGTCGATTTTTGTGATGCTCGTCAGGGGGGCGGAGCCTATGGAAAAACGCCA
GCAACGCGGCCTTTTTACGGTTCCTGGCCTTTTGCTGGCCTTTTGCTCACATGTTCTTTCCTGCGTTATC
CCCTGATTCTGTGGATAACCGTATTACCGCCTTTGAGTGAGCTGATACCGCTCGCCGCAGCCGAACGACC
GAGCGCAGCGAGTCAGTGAGCGAGGAAGCGGAAGAGCGCCTGATGCGGTATTTTCTCCTTACGCATCTGT
GCGGTATTTCACACCGCAATGGTGCACTCTCAGTACAATCTGCTCTGATGCCGCATAGTTAAGCCAGTAT
ACACTCCGCTATCGCTACGTGACTGGGTCATGGCTGCGCCCCGACACCCGCCAACACCCGCTGACGCGCC
CTGACGGGCTTGTCTGCTCCCGGCATCCGCTTACAGACAAGCTGTGACCGTCTCCGGGAGCTGCATGTGT
CAGAGGTTTTCACCGTCATCACCGAAACGCGCGAGGCAGCTGCGGTAAAGCTCATCAGCGTGGTCGTGAA
GCGATTCACAGATGTCTGCCTGTTCATCCGCGTCCAGCTCGTTGAGTTTCTCCAGAAGCGTTAATGTCTG
GCTTCTGATAAAGCGGGCCATGTTAAGGGCGGTTTTTTCCTGTTTGGTCACTGATGCCTCCGTGTAAGGG
GGATTTCTGTTCATGGGGGTAATGATACCGATGAAACGAGAGAGGATGCTCACGATACGGGTTACTGATG
ATGAACATGCCCGGTTACTGGAACGTTGTGAGGGTAAACAACTGGCGGTATGGATGCGGCGGGACCAGAG
AAAAATCACTCAGGGTCAATGCCAGCGCTTCGTTAATACAGATGTAGGTGTTCCACAGGGTAGCCAGCAG
CATCCTGCGATGCAGATCCGGAACATAATGGTGCAGGGCGCTGACTTCCGCGTTTCCAGACTTTACGAAA
CACGGAAACCGAAGACCATTCATGTTGTTGCTCAGGTCGCAGACGTTTTGCAGCAGCAGTCGCTTCACGT
TCGCTCGCGTATCGGTGATTCATTCTGCTAACCAGTAAGGCAACCCCGCCAGCCTAGCCGGGTCCTCAAC
GACAGGAGCACGATCATGCGCACCCGTGGGGCCGCCATGCCGGCGATAATGGCCTGCTTCTCGCCGAAAC
GTTTGGTGGCGGGACCAGTGACGAAGGCTTGAGCGAGGGCGTGCAAGATTCCGAATACCGCAAGCGACAG
GCCGATCATCGTCGCGCTCCAGCGAAAGCGGTCCTCGCCGAAAATGACCCAGAGCGCTGCCGGCACCTGT
CCTACGAGTTGCATGATAAAGAAGACAGTCATAAGTGCGGCGACGATAGTCATGCCCCGCGCCCACCGGA
AGGAGCTGACTGGGTTGAAGGCTCTCAAGGGCATCGGTCGAGATCCCGGTGCCTAATGAGTGAGCTAACT
TACATTAATTGCGTTGCGCTCACTGCCCGCTTTCCAGTCGGGAAACCTGTCGTGCCAGCTGCATTAATGA
ATCGGCCAACGCGCGGGGAGAGGCGGTTTGCGTATTGGGCGCCAGGGTGGTTTTTCTTTTCACCAGTGAG
ACGGGCAACAGCTGATTGCCCTTCACCGCCTGGCCCTGAGAGAGTTGCAGCAAGCGGTCCACGCTGGTTT
GCCCCAGCAGGCGAAAATCCTGTTTGATGGTGGTTAACGGCGGGATATAACATGAGCTGTCTTCGGTATC
GTCGTATCCCACTACCGAGATGTCCGCACCAACGCGCAGCCCGGACTCGGTAATGGCGCGCATTGCGCCC
AGCGCCATCTGATCGTTGGCAACCAGCATCGCAGTGGGAACGATGCCCTCATTCAGCATTTGCATGGTTT
GTTGAAAACCGGACATGGCACTCCAGTCGCCTTCCCGTTCCGCTATCGGCTGAATTTGATTGCGAGTGAG
ATATTTATGCCAGCCAGCCAGACGCAGACGCGCCGAGACAGAACTTAATGGGCCCGCTAACAGCGCGATT
TGCTGGTGACCCAATGCGACCAGATGCTCCACGCCCAGTCGCGTACCGTCTTCATGGGAGAAAATAATAC
TGTTGATGGGTGTCTGGTCAGAGACATCAAGAAATAACGCCGGAACATTAGTGCAGGCAGCTTCCACAGC
AATGGCATCCTGGTCATCCAGCGGATAGTTAATGATCAGCCCACTGACGCGTTGCGCGAGAAGATTGTGC
ACCGCCGCTTTACAGGCTTCGACGCCGCTTCGTTCTACCATCGACACCACCACGCTGGCACCCAGTTGAT
CGGCGCGAGATTTAATCGCCGCGACAATTTGCGACGGCGCGTGCAGGGCCAGACTGGAGGTGGCAACGCC
AATCAGCAACGACTGTTTGCCCGCCAGTTGTTGTGCCACGCGGTTGGGAATGTAATTCAGCTCCGCCATC
GCCGCTTCCACTTTTTCCCGCGTTTTCGCAGAAACGTGGCTGGCCTGGTTCACCACGCGGGAAACGGTCT
GATAAGAGACACCGGCATACTCTGCGACATCGTATAACGTTACTGGTTTCACATTCACCACCCTGAATTG
ACTCTCTTCCGGGCGCTATCATGCCATACCGCGAAAGGTTTTGCGCCATTCGATGGTGTCCGGGATCTCG
ACGCTCTCCCTTATGCG
